Addgene plasmid #228932: pXPR_023d sgCiPELO #1
Purpose: Expression of dCas9-KRAB and sgRNA targeting PELO
Depositing lab: Francisca Vazquez. Depositing organization: Broad Institute. Publication: SKI complex loss renders 9p21.3-deleted or MSI-H cancers dependent on PELO. Borck PC, Boyle I, Jankovic K, Bick N, Foster K, Lau AC, Parker-Burns LI, Lubicki DA, Li T, Borah AA, Lofaso NJ, Das Sharma S, Chan T, Kishen RV, Adeagbo A, Raghavan S, Aquilanti E, Prensner JR, Krill-Burger JM, Golub TR, Campbell CD, Dempster JM, Chan EM, Vazquez F. Nature. 2025 Feb 5. doi: 10.1038/s41586-024-08509-3. PubMed 39910293.
Backbone
  Vector backbone: pXPR_023d
  Total vector size (bp): 13332
  Vector type: Mammalian Expression, Lentiviral, CRISPR
  Selectable markers: Puromycin
Growth in bacteria
  Bacterial resistance: Ampicillin, 100 μg/mL
  Growth temperature: 30°C
  Growth strain: NEB Stable
  Copy number: High Copy
Gene/Insert
  Gene/Insert name: PELO gRNA
  gRNA/shRNA sequence: CGCTGCGTCTAACAGGCTCG
  Species: H. sapiens (human)
Terms and licenses: Academic/Nonprofit Terms; Industry Terms: Not Available to Industry
How to cite: pXPR_023d sgCiPELO #1 was a gift from Francisca Vazquez (Addgene plasmid # 228932 ; http://n2t.net/addgene:228932 ; RRID:Addgene_228932)
