[The description below was written by a language model from this plasmid's Addgene catalogue record and pLannotate feature annotations shown in this document.]
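Description:
pXPR_023d sgCiPELO #1 is a 13.3 kb all-in-one lentiviral CRISPR interference (CRISPRi) plasmid built on the pXPR_023d backbone. It delivers both a dCas9-KRAB repressor and a single guide RNA directed against human PELO. It is propagated in E. coli through a high-copy ColE1/pUC-type origin with ampicillin resistance (AmpR). The backbone also carries an f1 origin and, outside the viral region, an SV40/EM7-driven bleomycin/Zeocin resistance cassette with an SV40 polyadenylation signal.

The transfer cassette has a third-generation, self-inactivating layout. A CMV enhancer/promoter fused to a truncated HIV-1 5' LTR drives production of the genomic RNA. This is followed by the Ψ packaging signal with a gag fragment, the RRE for Rev-dependent nuclear export, the cPPT/CTS, and at the far end a WPRE and a ΔU3 3' LTR backed by a bGH polyadenylation signal.

Within this frame, a human U6 (Pol III) promoter transcribes the PELO-targeting spacer joined to the S. pyogenes gRNA scaffold. An EF-1α core promoter drives a KRAB domain (from ZNF10) placed N-terminal to the Cas9 coding sequence. The automated annotation labels this simply as Cas9, but the catalogue purpose identifies it as nuclease-dead dCas9. A puromycin N-acetyltransferase gene lies downstream of Cas9 and allows selection of transduced mammalian cells. The element linking it to Cas9 is not annotated.

After packaging and transduction, the guide recruits dCas9-KRAB to PELO to repress its transcription without cutting the DNA. The associated publication concerns PELO dependency in cancers with 9p21.3 deletion or high microsatellite instability. The "#1" in the name suggests it is one of several PELO guides.
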