Features (pLannotate 1.2.2; 35 found; start..end, strand, type, name):
      1..589     +  rep_origin     ori: high-copy-number ColE1/pMB1/pBR322/pUC origin of replication
    772..864     +  CDS            lacI (fragment): lac repressor; lacI; The lac repressor binds to the lac operator to inhibit transcription in E. coli. This inhibition can be relieved by adding lactose or isopropyl-β-D-thiogalactopyranoside (IPTG).
    877..898     +  protein_bind   CAP binding site: CAP binding activates transcription in the presence of cAMP. E. coli catabolite activator protein
    913..943     +  promoter       lac promoter: promoter for the E. coli lac operon
    947..969     +  protein_bind   lac operator (fragment): The lac repressor binds to the lac operator to inhibit transcription in E. coli. This inhibition can be relieved by adding lactose or isopropyl-β-D-thiogalactopyranoside (IPTG). lac repressor encoded by lacI
   1040..1161    -  polyA_signal   SV40 poly(A) signal: SV40 polyadenylation signal
   1156..1281    -  CDS            ble (fragment): BLE_KLEPN - Experimental evidence at protein level: Swiss-Prot protein existence level 1. Binding protein with a strong affinity to the bleomycin family of antibiotics. Binds to CL990; an antimitotic-antibiotic compound. From Klebsiella pneumoniae.
   1291..1665    -  CDS            BleoR: antibiotic-binding protein; Sh ble from Streptoalloteichus hindustanus; confers resistance to bleomycin, phleomycin, and Zeocin™
   1684..1731    -  promoter       EM7 promoter: synthetic bacterial promoter&nbsp
   1779..2108    -  promoter       SV40 promoter: SV40 enhancer and early promoter
   2122..2550    -  rep_origin     f1 ori (sequence partly withheld): f1 bacteriophage origin of replication; arrow indicates direction of (+) strand synthesis
   2571..2592    -  promoter       SV40 promoter (fragment): SV40 enhancer and early promoter
   2596..2820    -  polyA_signal   bGH poly(A) signal: bovine growth hormone polyadenylation signal
   2852..3085    -  LTR            3' LTR (ΔU3): self-inactivating 3' long terminal repeat (LTR) from HIV-1
   3087..3106    -  misc_feature   cPPT/CTS (fragment): central polypurine tract and central termination sequence of HIV-1
   3157..3745    -  misc_feature   WPRE: woodchuck hepatitis virus posttranscriptional regulatory element
   3761..4358    -  CDS            PuroR (fragment): puromycin N-acetyltransferase; pac from Streptomyces; confers resistance to puromycin
   4553..8656    -  CDS            Cas9: Cas9 (Csn1) endonuclease from the Streptococcus pyogenes Type II CRISPR/Cas system generates RNA-guided double strand breaks in DNA
   8678..8863    -  CDS            KRAB: Krüppel-associated box (KRAB) transcriptional repression domain from the human zinc finger protein ZNF10 (Margolin et al., 1994)
   8899..8916    -  protein_bind   attB1 (fragment): mutant version of attB; core recombination site for the Gateway® BP reaction BP Clonase™
   8943..9154    -  promoter       EF-1α core promoter: core promoter for human elongation factor EF-1α
   9180..9198    -  CDS            small t antigen (fragment): SV40 (simian virus 40) small t antigen
   9216..9291    -  misc_RNA       gRNA scaffold: guide RNA scaffold for the Streptococcus pyogenes CRISPR/Cas9 system
   9321..9561    -  promoter       U6 promoter: RNA polymerase III promoter for human U6 snRNA
   9612..9729    -  misc_feature   cPPT/CTS: central polypurine tract and central termination sequence of HIV-1
   9779..9879    -  CDS            Rev (fragment): human immunodeficiency virus 1 (HIV-1) Rev protein; rev; enhances nuclear export of unspliced and incompletely spliced viral mRNAs
  10256..10489   -  misc_feature   RRE: The Rev response element (RRE) of HIV-1 allows for Rev-dependent mRNA export from the nucleus to the cytoplasm.
  10635..10998   -  CDS            HIV-1 gag (fragment): gag protein from human immunodeficiency virus 1; gag
  10982..11107   -  misc_feature   HIV-1 Ψ: packaging signal of human immunodeficiency virus type 1
  11154..11334   -  LTR            5' LTR (truncated): truncated 5' long terminal repeat (LTR) from HIV-1
  11352..11551   -  promoter       CMV promoter: human cytomegalovirus (CMV) immediate early promoter
  11552..11931   -  enhancer       CMV enhancer: human cytomegalovirus immediate early enhancer
  12086..12138   +  misc_feature   bom (fragment): basis of mobility region from pBR322
  12197..12301   +  promoter       AmpR promoter: bla
  12302..13162   +  CDS            AmpR: β-lactamase; bla; confers resistance to ampicillin, carbenicillin, and related antibiotics
>Addgene plasmid #228932 | pXPR_023d sgCiPELO #1 | addgene full sequence | sequence record 467905 | Addgene NGS Result
TTGAGATCCTTTTTTTCTGCGCGTAATCTGCTGCTTGCAAACAAAAAAACCACCGCTACCAGCGGTGGTT
TGTTTGCCGGATCAAGAGCTACCAACTCTTTTTCCGAAGGTAACTGGCTTCAGCAGAGCGCAGATACCAA
ATACTGTTCTTCTAGTGTAGCCGTAGTTAGGCCACCACTTCAAGAACTCTGTAGCACCGCCTACATACCT
CGCTCTGCTAATCCTGTTACCAGTGGCTGCTGCCAGTGGCGATAAGTCGTGTCTTACCGGGTTGGACTCA
AGACGATAGTTACCGGATAAGGCGCAGCGGTCGGGCTGAACGGGGGGTTCGTGCACACAGCCCAGCTTGG
AGCGAACGACCTACACCGAACTGAGATACCTACAGCGTGAGCTATGAGAAAGCGCCACGCTTCCCGAAGG
GAGAAAGGCGGACAGGTATCCGGTAAGCGGCAGGGTCGGAACAGGAGAGCGCACGAGGGAGCTTCCAGGG
GGAAACGCCTGGTATCTTTATAGTCCTGTCGGGTTTCGCCACCTCTGACTTGAGCGTCGATTTTTGTGAT
GCTCGTCAGGGGGGCGGAGCCTATGGAAAAACGCCAGCAACGCGGCCTTTTTACGGTTCCTGGCCTTTTG
CTGGCCTTTTGCTCACATGTTCTTTCCTGCGTTATCCCCTGATTCTGTGGATAACCGTATTACCGCCTTT
GAGTGAGCTGATACCGCTCGCCGCAGCCGAACGACCGAGCGCAGCGAGTCAGTGAGCGAGGAAGCGGAAG
AGCGCCCAATACGCAAACCGCCTCTCCCCGCGCGTTGGCCGATTCATTAATGCAGCTGGCACGACAGGTT
TCCCGACTGGAAAGCGGGCAGTGAGCGCAACGCAATTAATGTGAGTTAGCTCACTCATTAGGCACCCCAG
GCTTTACACTTTATGCTTCCGGCTCGTATGTTGTGTGGAATTGTGAGCGGATAACAATTTCACACAGGAA
ACAGCTATGACCATGATTACGCCAAGCTCTAGCTAGAGGTCGACGGTATACAGACATGATAAGATACATT
GATGAGTTTGGACAAACCACAACTAGAATGCAGTGAAAAAAATGCTTTATTTGTGAAATTTGTGATGCTA
TTGCTTTATTTGTAACCATTATAAGCTGCAATAAACAAGTTGGGGTGGGCGAAGAACTCCAGCATGAGAT
CCCCGCGCTGGAGGATCATCCAGCCGGCGTCCCGGAAAACGATTCCGAAGCCCAACCTTTCATAGAAGGC
GGCGGTGGAATCGAAATCTCGTAGCACGTGTCAGTCCTGCTCCTCGGCCACGAAGTGCACGCAGTTGCCG
GCCGGGTCGCGCAGGGCGAACTCCCGCCCCCACGGCTGCTCGCCGATCTCGGTCATGGCCGGCCCGGAGG
CGTCCCGGAAGTTCGTGGACACGACCTCCGACCACTCGGCGTACAGCTCGTCCAGGCCGCGCACCCACAC
CCAGGCCAGGGTGTTGTCCGGCACCACCTGGTCCTGGACCGCGCTGATGAACAGGGTCACGTCGTCCCGG
ACCACACCGGCGAAGTCGTCCTCCACGAAGTCCCGGGAGAACCCGAGCCGGTCGGTCCAGAACTCGACCG
CTCCGGCGACGTCGCGCGCGGTGAGCACCGGAACGGCACTGGTCAACTTGGCCATGGTTTAGTTCCTCAC
CTTGTCGTATTATACTATGCCGATATACTATGCCGATGATTAATTGTCAACACGTGCTGATCAGATCCGA
AAATGGATATACAAGCTCCCGGGAGCTTTTTGCAAAAGCCTAGGCCTCCAAAAAAGCCTCCTCACTACTT
CTGGAATAGCTCAGAGGCAGAGGCGGCCTCGGCCTCTGCATAAATAAAAAAAATTAGTCAGCCATGGGGC
GGAGAATGGGCGGAACTGGGCGGAGTTAGGGGCGGGATGGGCGGAGTTAGGGGCGGGACTATGGTTGCTG
ACTAATTGAGATGCATGCTTTGCATACTTCTGCCTGCTGGGGAGCCTGGGGACTTTCCACACCTGGTTGC
TGACTAATTGAGATGCATGCTTTGCATACTTCTGCCTGCTGGGGAGCCTGGGGACTTTCCACACCCTAAC
TGACACACATTCCACAGAATTAATTCGCGTTAAATTTTTGTTAAATCAGCTCATTTTTTAACCAATAGGC
CGAAATCGGCAAAATCCCTTATAAATCAAAAGAATAGACCGAGATAGGGT
[37 nt withheld, positions 2221-2257]
AAAGAACGTGGACTCCAACGTCAAAGG
[49 nt withheld, positions 2285-2333]
T
[91 nt withheld, positions 2335-2425]
G
[124 nt withheld, positions 2427-2550]
GGGGATACCCCCTAGAGCCCCAGCTGGTTCTTTCCGCCTCAGAAGCCATAGAGCCCACCGCATCCCCAGC
ATGCCTGCTATTGTCTTCCCAATCCTCCCCCTTGCTGTCCTGCCCCACCCCACCCCCCAGAATAGAATGA
CACCTACTCAGACAATGCGATGCAATTTCCTCATTTTATTAGGAAAGGACAGTGGGAGTGGCACCTTCCA
GGGTCAAGGAAGGCACGGGGGAGGGGCAAACAACAGATGGCTGGCAACTAGAAGGCACAGTCGAGGCTGA
TCAGCGGGTTTAAACGGGCCCTGCTAGAGATTTTCCACACTGACTAAAAGGGTCTGAGGGATCTCTAGTT
ACCAGAGTCACACAACAGACGGGCACACACTACTTGAAGCACTCAAGGCAAGCTTTATTGAGGCTTAAGC
AGTGGGTTCCCTAGTTAGCCAGAGAGCTCCCAGGCTCAGATCTGGTCTAACCAGAGAGACCCAGTACAAG
CAAAAAGCAGATCTTGTCTTCGTTGGGAGTGAATTAGCCCTTCCAGTCCCCCCTTTTCTTTTAAAAAGTG
GCTAAGATCTACAGCTGCCTTGTAAGTCATTGGTCTTAAAGTCGACGCGGGGAGGCGGCCCAAAGGGAGA
TCCGACTCGTCTGAGGGCGAAGGCGAAGACGCGGAAGAGGCCGCAGAGCCGGCAGCAGGCCGCGGGAAGG
AAGGTCCGCTGGATTGAGGGCCGAAGGGACGTAGCAGAAGGACGTCCCGCGCAGAATCCAGGTGGCAACA
CAGGCGAGCAGCCAAGGAAAGGACGATGATTTCCCCGACAACACCACGGAATTGTCAGTGCCCAACAGCC
GAGCCCCTGTCCAGCAGCGGGCAAGGCAGGCGGCGATGAGTTCCGCCGTGGCAATAGGGAGGGGGAAAGC
GAAAGTCCCGGAAAGGAGCTGACAGGTGGTGGCAATGCCCCAACCAGTGGGGGTTGCGTCAGCAAACACA
GTGCACACCACGCCACGTTGCCTGACAACGGGCCACAACTCCTCATAAAGAGACAGCAACCAGGATTTAT
ACAAGGAGGAGAAAATGAAAGCCATACGGGAAGCAATAGCATGATACAAAGGCATTAAAGCAGCGTATCC
ACATAGCGTAAAAGGAGCAACATAGTTAAGAATACCAGTCAATCTTTCACAAATTTTGTAATCCAGAGGT
TGATTGTCGACTTAACGCGTTCAGGCACCGGGCTTGCGGGTCATGCACCAGGTGCGCGGTCCTTCGGGCA
CCTCGACGTCGGCGGTGACGGTGAAGCCGAGCCGCTCGTAGAAGGGGAGGTTGCGGGGCGCGGAGGTCTC
CAGGAAGGCGGGCACCCCGGCGCGCTCGGCCGCCTCCACTCCGGGGAGCACGACGGCGCTGCCCAGACCC
TTGCCCTGGTGGTCGGGCGAGACTCCGACGGTGGCCAGGAACCACGCGGGCTCCTTGGGCCGGTGCGGCG
CCAGGAGGCCTTCCATCTGTTGCTGCGCGGCCAGCCGGGAACCGCTCAACTCGGCCATGCGCGGGCCGAT
CTCGGCGAACACCGCCCCCGCTTCGACGCTCTCCGGCGTGGTCCAGACCGCCACCGCGGCGCCGTCGTCC
GCGACCCACACCTTGCCGATGTCGAGCCCGACGCGCGTGAGGAAGAGTTCTTGCAGCTCGGTGACCCGCT
CGATGTGGCGGTCCGGATCGACGGTGTGGCGCGTGGCGGGGTAGTCGGCGAACGCGGCGGCGAGGGTGCG
TACGGCCCTGGGGACGTCGTCGCGGGTGGCGAGGCGCACCGTGGGCTTGTACTCGGTCGGTCCAGGATTC
TCTTCGACATCTCCGGCTTGTTTCAGCAGAGAGAAGTTTGTTGCGCCGGATCCGCTGCTGCCGTTGCTCC
CACTACCAATGCCGTCCACTTTCCGCTTTTTCTTAGGATCTTCCACCTTGCGTTTTTTCTTGGGGGAGCC
GCTGCCCAGGCTGGCATAATCGGGCACGTCATAGGGATAGGCGTCGCCTCCCAGCTGAGACAGGTCGATC
CGTGTCTCGTACAGGCCGGTGATGCTCTGGTGGATCAGGGTGGCGTCCAGCACCTCTTTGGTGCTGGTGT
ACCTCTTCCGGTCGATGGTGGTGTCAAAGTACTTGAAGGCGGCAGGGGCTCCCAGATTGGTCAGGGTAAA
CAGGTGGATGATATTCTCGGCCTGCTCTCTGATAGGCTTGTCTCTGTGCTTGTTGTAGGCGCTCAGCACC
TTGTCCAGATTAGCGTCGGCCAGGATCACTCTCTTGGAGAACTCGCTGATCTGCTCGATGATCTCGTCCA
GGTAGTGTTTGTGCTGTTCCACAAACAGCTGTTTCTGCTCATTATCCTCGGGGGAGCCCTTCAGCTTCTC
ATAGTGGCTGGCCAGGTACAGGAAGTTCACATATTTGGAGGGCAGGGCCAGTTCGTTTCCCTTCTGCAGT
TCGCCGGCAGAGGCCAGCATTCTCTTCCGGCCGTTTTCCAGCTCGAACAGGGAGTACTTAGGCAGCTTGA
TGATCAGGTCCTTTTTCACTTCTTTGTAGCCCTTGGCTTCCAGAAAGTCGATGGGATTCTTCTCGAAGCT
GCTTCTTTCCATGATGGTGATCCCCAGCAGCTCTTTCACACTCTTCAGTTTCTTGGACTTGCCCTTTTCC
ACTTTGGCCACCACCAGCACAGAATAGGCCACGGTGGGGCTGTCGAAGCCGCCGTACTTCTTAGGGTCCC
AGTCCTTCTTTCTGGCGATCAGCTTGTCGCTGTTCCTCTTGGGCAGGATAGACTCTTTGCTGAAGCCGCC
TGTCTGCACCTCGGTCTTTTTCACGATATTCACTTGGGGCATAGACAGCACTTTCCGCACGGTGGCAAAG
TCCCGGCCCTTATCCCACACGATCTCGCCTGTTTCGCCGTTTGTCTCGATCAGAGGCCGCTTCCGGATCT
CGCCGTTGGCCAGGGTAATCTCGGTCTTGAAAAAGTTCATGATGTTGCTGTAGAAGAAGTACTTGGCGGT
AGCCTTGCCGATTTCCTGCTCGCTCTTGGCGATCATCTTCCGCACGTCGTACACCTTGTAGTCGCCGTAC
ACGAACTCGCTTTCCAGCTTAGGGTACTTTTTGATCAGGGCGGTTCCCACGACGGCGTTCAGGTAGGCGT
CGTGGGCGTGGTGGTAGTTGTTGATCTCGCGCACTTTGTAAAACTGGAAATCCTTCCGGAAATCGGACAC
CAGCTTGGACTTCAGGGTGATCACTTTCACTTCCCGGATCAGTTTGTCGTTCTCGTCGTACTTAGTGTTC
ATCCGGGAGTCCAGGATCTGTGCCACGTGCTTTGTGATCTGCCGGGTTTCCACCAGCTGTCTCTTGATGA
AGCCGGCCTTATCCAGTTCGCTCAGGCCGCCTCTCTCGGCCTTGGTCAGATTGTCGAACTTCCTCTGGGT
AATCAGCTTGGCATTCAGCAGCTGGCGCCAGTAGTTCTTCATCTTCTTCACGACCTCTTCGGAGGGCACG
TTGTCGCTCTTGCCCCGGTTCTTGTCGCTCCGAGTCAGCACTTTGTTATCGATGGAGTCGTCCTTCAGAA
AGCTCTGAGGCACGATAGCGTCCACATCGTAGTCGGACAGCCGGTTGATGTCCAGTTCCTGGTCCACGTA
CATATCCCGCCCATTCTGCAGGTAGTACAGGTACAGCTTCTCGTTCTGCAGCTGGGTGTTTTCCACGGGG
TGTTCTTTCAGGATCTGGCTGCCCAGCTCTTTGATGCCCTCTTCGATCCGCTTCATTCTCTCGCGGCTGT
TCTTCTGTCCCTTCTGGGTGGTCTGGTTCTCTCTGGCCATTTCGATCACGATGTTCTCGGGCTTGTGCCG
GCCCATCACTTTCACGAGCTCGTCCACCACCTTCACTGTCTGCAGGATGCCCTTCTTAATGGCGGGGCTG
CCGGCCAGATTGGCAATGTGCTCGTGCAGGCTATCGCCCTGGCCGGACACCTGGGCTTTCTGGATGTCCT
CTTTAAAGGTCAGGCTGTCGTCGTGGATCAGCTGCATGAAGTTTCTGTTGGCGAAGCCGTCGGACTTCAG
GAAATCCAGGATTGTCTTGCCGGACTGCTTGTCCCGGATGCCGTTGATCAGCTTCCGGCTCAGCCTGCCC
CAGCCGGTGTATCTCCGCCGCTTCAGCTGCTTCATCACTTTGTCGTCGAACAGGTGGGCATAGGTTTTCA
GCCGTTCCTCGATCATCTCTCTGTCCTCAAACAGTGTCAGGGTCAGCACGATATCTTCCAGAATGTCCTC
GTTTTCCTCATTGTCCAGGAAGTCCTTGTCCTTGATAATTTTCAGCAGATCGTGGTATGTGCCCAGGGAG
GCGTTGAACCGATCTTCCACGCCGGAGATTTCCACGGAGTCGAAGCACTCGATTTTCTTGAAGTAGTCCT
CTTTCAGCTGCTTCACGGTCACTTTCCGGTTGGTCTTGAACAGCAGGTCCACGATGGCTTTTTTCTGCTC
GCCGCTCAGGAAGGCGGGCTTTCTCATTCCCTCGGTCACGTATTTCACTTTGGTCAGCTCGTTGTACACG
GTGAAGTACTCGTACAGCAGGCTGTGCTTGGGCAGCACCTTCTCGTTGGGCAGGTTCTTATCGAAGTTGG
TCATCCGCTCGATGAAGCTCTGGGCGCTGGCGCCCTTGTCCACCACTTCCTCGAAGTTCCAGGGGGTGAT
GGTTTCCTCGCTCTTTCTGGTCATCCAGGCGAATCTGCTGTTTCCCCTGGCCAGAGGGCCCACGTAGTAG
GGGATGCGGAAGGTCAGGATCTTCTCGATCTTTTCCCGGTTGTCCTTCAGGAATGGGTAAAAATCTTCCT
GCCGCCGCAGAATGGCGTGCAGCTCTCCCAGGTGGATCTGGTGGGGGATGCTGCCGTTGTCGAAGGTCCG
CTGCTTCCGCAGCAGGTCCTCTCTGTTCAGCTTCACGAGCAGTTCCTCGGTGCCGTCCATCTTTTCCAGG
ATGGGCTTGATGAACTTGTAGAACTCTTCCTGGCTGGCTCCGCCATCGATGTAGCCGGCGTAGCCGTTCT
TGCTCTGGTCGAAGAAAATCTCTTTGTACTTCTCAGGCAGCTGCTGCCGCACGAGAGCTTTCAGCAGGGT
CAGGTCCTGGTGGTGCTCGTCGTATCTCTTGATCATAGAGGCGCTCAGGGGGGCCTTGGTGATCTCGGTG
TTCACTCTCAGGATGTCGCTCAGCAGGATGGCGTCGGACAGGTTCTTGGCGGCCAGAAACAGGTCGGCGT
ACTGGTCGCCGATCTGGGCCAGCAGGTTGTCCAGGTCGTCGTCGTAGGTGTCCTTGCTCAGCTGCAGTTT
GGCATCCTCGGCCAGGTCGAAGTTGCTCTTGAAGTTGGGGGTCAGGCCCAGGCTCAGGGCAATCAGGTTG
CCGAACAGGCCATTCTTCTTCTCGCCGGGCAGCTGGGCGATCAGATTTTCCAGCCGTCTGCTCTTGCTCA
GTCTGGCAGACAGGATGGCCTTGGCGTCCACGCCGCTGGCGTTGATGGGGTTTTCCTCGAACAGCTGGTT
GTAGGTCTGCACCAGCTGGATGAACAGCTTGTCCACGTCGCTGTTGTCGGGGTTCAGGTCGCCCTCGATC
AGGAAGTGGCCCCGGAACTTGATCATGTGGGCCAGGGCCAGATAGATCAGCCGCAGGTCGGCCTTGTCGG
TGCTGTCCACCAGTTTCTTTCTCAGGTGGTAGATGGTGGGGTACTTCTCGTGGTAGGCCACCTCGTCCAC
GATGTTGCCGAAGATGGGGTGCCGCTCGTGCTTCTTATCCTCTTCCACCAGGAAGGACTCTTCCAGTCTG
TGGAAGAAGCTGTCGTCCACCTTGGCCATCTCGTTGCTGAAGATCTCTTGCAGATAGCAGATCCGGTTCT
TCCGTCTGGTGTATCTTCTTCTGGCGGTTCTCTTCAGCCGGGTGGCCTCGGCTGTTTCTCCGCTGTCGAA
CAGCAGGGCGCCGATCAGGTTCTTCTTGATGCTGTGCCGGTCGGTGTTGCCCAGCACCTTGAATTTCTTG
CTGGGCACCTTGTACTCGTCGGTGATCACGGCCCAGCCCACAGAGTTGGTGCCGATGGCCAGGCCGATGC
TGTACTTCTTGTCCATCGACCCTCCGCCGGAACCGCCGGGCTCTTCTCCCTTCTCCAACCGGAGGATCAC
ATCTGGCTTAGTAAGCTGATAACCCAAGGAAACCAGGTTCTTATAGTTCTCCAGCATCACATTTCTGTAC
ACGATCTGCTGAGCAGTGTCCAGCAGCTTCCACTCCTCCCTGGTGAAGTCCACAAATACATCCTTGAAGG
TCACCAGTGTCCGGGACCAGGCAGTTAGTGACTTAGCATCCATGCCAACTTTTTTGTACAAACTTGTTGA
TCAATCGATGCTAGAACCGGTCCTGTGTTCTGGCGGCAAACCCGTTGCGAAAAAGAACGTTCACGGCGAC
TACTGCACTTATATACGGTTCTCCCCCACCCTCGGGAAAAAGGCGGAGCCAGTACACGACATCACTTTCC
CAGTTTACCCCGCGCCACCTTCTCTAGGCACCGGATCAATTGCCGACCCCTCCCCCCAACTTCTCGGGGA
CTGTGGGCGATGTGCGCTCTGCCCACTGACGGGCACCGGAGCCAATTCCCACTCCTTTCAAGACCTAGCT
AGCGAATTCAAAAAAGCACCGACTCGGTGCCACTTTTTCAAGTTGATAACGGACTAGCCTTATTTTAACT
TGCTATTTCTAGCTCTAAAACCGAGCCTGTTAGACGCAGCGCGGTGTTTCGTCCTTTCCACAAGATATAT
AAAGCCAAGAAATCGAAATACTTTCAAGTTACGGTAAGCATATGATAGTCCATTTTAAAACATAATTTTA
AAACTGCAAACTACCCAAGAAATTATTACTTTCTACGTCACGTATTTTGTACTAATATCTTTGTGTTTAC
AGTCAAATTAATTCTAATTATCTCTCTAACAGCCTTGTATCGTATATGCAAATATGAAGGAATCATGGGA
AATAGGCCCTCGGTACCTTAATTAACCAAACTGGATCTCTGCTGTCCCTGTAATAAACCCGAAAATTTTG
AATTTTTGTAATTTGTTTTTGTAATTCTTTAGTTTGTATGTCTGTTGCTATTATGTCTACTATTCTTTCC
CCTGCACTGTACCCCCCAATCCCCCCTTTTCTTTTAAAATTGTGGATGAATACTGCCATTTGTCTGCAGA
ATTGGCGCACGCAGTGCCGATCCGTTCACTAATCGAATGGATCTGTCTCTGTCTCTCTCTCCACCTTCTT
CTTCTATTCCTTCGGGCCTGTCGGGTCCCCTCGGGGTTGGGAGGTGGGTCTGAAACGATAATGGTGAATA
TCCCTGCCTAACTCTATTCACTATAGAAAGTACAGCAAAAACTATTCTTAAACCTACCAAGCCTCCTACT
ATCATTATGAATAATTTTATATACCACAGCCAATTTGTTATGTTAAACCAATTCCACAAACTTGCCCATT
TATCTAATTCCAATAATTCTTGTTCATTCTTTTCTTGCTGGTTTTGCGATTCTTCAATTAAGGAGTGTAT
TAAGCTTGTGTAATTGTTAATTTCTCTGTCCCACTCCATCCAGGTCGTGTGATTCCAAATCTGTTCCAGA
GATTTATTACTCCAACTAGCATTCCAAGGCACAGCAGTGGTGCAAATGAGTTTTCCAGAGCAACCCCAAA
TCCCCAGGAGCTGTTGATCCTTTAGGTATCTTTCCACAGCCAGGATTCTTGCCTGGAGCTGCTTGATGCC
CCAGACTGTGAGTTGCAACAGATGCTGTTGCGCCTCAATAGCCCTCAGCAAATTGTTCTGCTGCTGCACT
ATACCAGACAATAATTGTCTGGCCTGTACCGTCAGCGTCATTGACGCTGCGCCCATAGTGCTTCCTGCTG
CTCCCAAGAACCCAAGGAACAAAGCTCCTATTCCCACTGCTCTTTTTTCTCTCTGCACCACTCTTCTCTT
TGCCTTGGTGGGTGCTACTCCTAATGGTTCAATTTTTACTACTTTATATTTATATAATTCACTTCTCCAA
TTGTCCCTCATATCTCCTCCTCCAGGTCTGAAGATCAGCGGCCGCTTGCTGTGCGGTGGTCTTACTTTTG
TTTTGCTCTTCCTCTATCTTGTCTAAAGCTTCCTTGGTGTCTTTTATCTCTATCCTTTGATGCACACAAT
AGAGGGTTGCTACTGTATTATATAATGATCTAAGTTCTTCTGATCCTGTCTGAAGGGATGGTTGTAGCTG
TCCCAGTATTTGTCTACAGCCTTCTGATGTTTCTAACAGGCCAGGATTAACTGCGAATCGTTCTAGCTCC
CTGCTTGCCCATACTATATGTTTTAATTTATATTTTTTCTTTCCCCCTGGCCTTAACCGAATTTTTTCCC
ATCGCGATCTAATTCTCCCCCGCTTAATACTGACGCTCTCGCACCCATCTCTCTCCTTCTAGCCTCCGCT
AGTCAAAATTTTTGGCGTACTCACCAGTCGCCGCCCCTCGCCTCTTGCCGTGCGCGCTTCAGCAAGCCGA
GTCCTGCGTCGAGAGAGCTCCTCTGGTTTCCCTTTCGCTTTCAAGTCCCTGTTCGGGCGCCACTGCTAGA
GATTTTCCACACTGACTAAAAGGGTCTGAGGGATCTCTAGTTACCAGAGTCACACAACAGACGGGCACAC
ACTACTTGAAGCACTCAAGGCAAGCTTTATTGAGGCTTAAGCAGTGGGTTCCCTAGTTAGCCAGAGAGCT
CCCAGGCTCAGATCTGGTCTAACCAGAGAGACCCAGTACAGGCAAAACGCGCTGCTTATATAGACCTCCC
ACCGTACACGCCTACCGCCCATTTGCGTCAATGGGGCGGAGTTGTTACGACATTTTGGAAAGTCCCGTTG
ATTTTGGTGCCAAAACAAACTCCCATTGACGTCAATGGGGTGGAGACTTGGAAATCCCCGTGAGTCAAAC
CGCTATCCACGCCCATTGATGTACTGCCAAAACCGCATCACCATGGTAATAGCGATGACTAATACGTAGA
TGTACTGCCAAGTAGGAAAGTCCCATAAGGTCATGTACTGGGCATAATGCCAGGCGGGCCATTTACCGTC
ATTGACGTCAATAGGGGGCGTACTTGGCATATGATACACTTGATGTACTGCCAAGTGGGCAGTTTACCGT
AAATACTCCACCCATTGACGTCAATGGAAAGTCCCTATTGGCGTTACTATGGGAACATACGTCATTATTG
ACGTCAATGGGCGGGGGTCGTTGGGCGGTCAGCCAGGCGGGCCATTTACCGTAAGTTATGTAACGCGGAA
CTCCATATATGGGCTATGAACTAATGACCCCGTAATTGATTACTATTAATAACTAGTCAATAATCAATGT
CAACGCGTATATCTGGCCCGTACATCGCGAAGCAGCGCAAAACGCCTAACCCTAAGCAGATTCTTCATGC
AATTGTCGGTCAAGCCTTGCCTTGTTGTAGCTTAAATTTTGCTCGCGCACTACTCAGCGACCTCCAACAC
ACAAGCAGGGAGCAGATACTGGCTTAACTATGCGGCATCAGAGCAGATTGTACTGAGAGTGCACCATAGG
GGATCGGGAGATCTCCCGATCCGTCGACGTCAGGTGGCACTTTTCGGGGAAATGTGCGCGGAACCCCTAT
TTGTTTATTTTTCTAAATACATTCAAATATGTATCCGCTCATGAGACAATAACCCTGATAAATGCTTCAA
TAATATTGAAAAAGGAAGAGTATGAGTATTCAACATTTCCGTGTCGCCCTTATTCCCTTTTTTGCGGCAT
TTTGCCTTCCTGTTTTTGCTCACCCAGAAACGCTGGTGAAAGTAAAAGATGCTGAAGATCAGTTGGGTGC
ACGAGTGGGTTACATCGAACTGGATCTCAACAGCGGTAAGATCCTTGAGAGTTTTCGCCCCGAAGAACGT
TTTCCAATGATGAGCACTTTTAAAGTTCTGCTATGTGGCGCGGTATTATCCCGTATTGACGCCGGGCAAG
AGCAACTCGGTCGCCGCATACACTATTCTCAGAATGACTTGGTTGAGTACTCACCAGTCACAGAAAAGCA
TCTTACGGATGGCATGACAGTAAGAGAATTATGCAGTGCTGCCATAACCATGAGTGATAACACTGCGGCC
AACTTACTTCTGACAACGATCGGAGGACCGAAGGAGCTAACCGCTTTTTTGCACAACATGGGGGATCATG
TAACTCGCCTTGATCGTTGGGAACCGGAGCTGAATGAAGCCATACCAAACGACGAGCGTGACACCACGAT
GCCTGTAGCAATGGCAACAACGTTGCGCAAACTATTAACTGGCGAACTACTTACTCTAGCTTCCCGGCAA
CAATTAATAGACTGGATGGAGGCGGATAAAGTTGCAGGACCACTTCTGCGCTCGGCCCTTCCGGCTGGCT
GGTTTATTGCTGATAAATCTGGAGCCGGTGAGCGTGGGTCTCGCGGTATCATTGCAGCACTGGGGCCAGA
TGGTAAGCCCTCCCGTATCGTAGTTATCTACACGACGGGGAGTCAGGCAACTATGGATGAACGAAATAGA
CAGATCGCTGAGATAGGTGCCTCACTGATTAAGCATTGGTAACTGTCAGACCAAGTTTACTCATATATAC
TTTAGATTGATTTAAAACTTCATTTTTAATTTAAAAGGATCTAGGTGAAGATCCTTTTTGATAATCTCAT
GACCAAAATCCCTTAACGTGAGTTTTCGTTCCACTGAGCGTCAGACCCCGTAGAAAAGATCAAAGGATCT
TC
